>Addgene plasmid #215628 | pPB-TetON-mEGFP-HOXD4_AroPLUS | addgene full sequence | sequence record 426915 | Addgene NGS Result
GTAAAACGACGGCCAGTGAGCGCGCCTCGTTCATTCACGTTTTTGAACCCGTGGAGGACGGGCAGACTCG
CGGTGCAAATGTGTTTTACAGCGTGATGGAGCAGATGAAGATGCTCGACACGCTGCAGAACACGCAGCTA
GATTAACCCTAGAAAGATAATCATATTGTGACGTACGTTAAAGATAATCATGTGTAAAATTGACGCATGT
GTTTTATCGGTCTGTATATCGAGGTTTATTTATTAATTTGAATAGATATTAAGTTTTATTATATTTACAC
TTACATACTAATAATAAATTCAACAAACAATTTATTTATGTTTATTTATTTATTAAAAAAAACAAAAACT
CAAAATTTCTTCTATAAAGTAACAAAACTTTTATGAGGGACAGCCCCCCCCCAAAGCCCCCAGGGATGTA
ATTACGTCCCTCCCCCGCTAGGGGGCAGCAGCGAGCCGCCCGGGGCTCCGCTCCGGTCCGGCGCTCCCCC
CGCATCCCCGAGCCGGCAGCGTGCGGGGACAGCCCGGGCACGGGGAAGGTGGCACGGGATCGCTTTCCTC
TGAACGCTTCTCGCTGCTCTTTGAGCCTGCAGACACCTGGGGGGATACGGGGAAAAGGCCTCCACGGCCA
CTAGTCTTTCGTCTTCAAGAATTCCTCGAGTTTACTCCCTATCAGTGATAGAGAACGTATGAAGAGTTTA
CTCCCTATCAGTGATAGAGAACGTATGCAGACTTTACTCCCTATCAGTGATAGAGAACGTATAAGGAGTT
TACTCCCTATCAGTGATAGAGAACGTATGACCAGTTTACTCCCTATCAGTGATAGAGAACGTATCTACAG
TTTACTCCCTATCAGTGATAGAGAACGTATATCCAGTTTACTCCCTATCAGTGATAGAGAACGTATAAGC
TTTAGGCGTGTACGGTGGGCGCCTATAAAAGCAGAGCTCGTTTAGTGAACCGTCAGATCGCCTGGAGCAA
TTCCACAACACTTTTGTCTTATACCAACTTTCCGTACCACTTCCTACCCTCGTAAAGGTCTAGAGCTAGC
CACCATGGTTATGAGCAGTTACATGGTCAATAGCAAATACGTCGATCCTAAATTTCCACCTTGTGAAGAA
TATCTCCAAGGCGGATATCTTGGAGAACAAGGAGCAGATTATTATGGTGGCGGAGCCCAAGGAGCGGATT
TTCAACCACCCGGACTGTATCCTCGACCAGATTTTGGCGAACAACCATTTGGTGGGTCCGGTCCTGGCTA
CGGTAGCGCTCTCCCCGCTAGGTATCATGGGCAGGAACCTTACGGGCCAGGCGGACATTATGCTGCCCCT
GGTGAACCTTGTCCTTACCCGCCCGCCCCACCACCATATCCTCTTCCAGGGGCTAGGGCATATTCACAAT
CAGATCCGAAATATCCCCCATCTGGCACCGCCTACAAACAACCAGCGGTAGTGTATCCTTGGATGAAGAA
AGTACACGTGAATTCGGTGAACCCCAACTACACCGGTGGGGAACCCAAGCGGTCCCGAACGGCCTACACC
CGGCAGCAAGTCCTAGAACTGGAAAAAGAATTTCATTTTAACAGGTATCTGACAAGGCGCCGTCGGATTG
AAATCGCTCACACCCTGTGTCTGTCGGAGCGCCAGATCAAGATCTGGTTCCAGAACCGGAGGATGAAGTG
GAAAAAAGATCATAAGCTGCCCAACACTAAAGGCAGGTCATCGTCCTCATCTTCCTCCTCATCTTGCTCC
TCCTCAGTCGCCCCCAGCCAGCATTTACAGCCGATGGCCAAAGACCACCACACGGACCTGACGACCTTAT
GTACCGTGAGCAAGGGCGAGGAGCTGTTCACCGGGGTGGTGCCCATCCTGGTCGAGCTGGACGGCGACGT
AAACGGCCACAAGTTCAGCGTGTCCGGCGAGGGCGAGGGCGATGCCACCTACGGCAAGCTGACCCTGAAG
TTCATCTGCACCACCGGCAAGCTGCCCGTGCCCTGGCCCACCCTCGTGACCACCCTGACCTACGGCGTGC
AGTGCTTCAGCCGCTACCCCGACCACATGAAGCAGCACGACTTCTTCAAGTCCGCCATGCCCGAAGGCTA
CGTCCAGGAGCGCACCATCTTCTTCAAGGACGACGGCAACTACAAGACCCGCGCCGAGGTGAAGTTCGAG
GGCGACACCCTGGTGAACCGCATCGAGCTGAAGGGCATCGACTTCAAGGAGGACGGCAACATCCTGGGGC
ACAAGCTGGAGTACAACTACAACAGCCACAACGTCTATATCATGGCCGACAAGCAGAAGAACGGCATCAA
GGTGAACTTCAAGATCCGCCACAACATCGAGGACGGCAGCGTGCAGCTCGCCGACCACTACCAGCAGAAC
ACCCCCATCGGCGACGGCCCCGTGCTGCTGCCCGACAACCACTACCTGAGCACCCAGTCCGCCCTGAGCA
AAGACCCCAACGAGAAGCGCGATCACATGGTCCTGCTGGAGTTCGTGACCGCCGCCGGGATCACTCTCGG
CATGGACGAGCTGTACAAGACCGGTTGACCGGTTAGTAATGAGTTTAAACGGGGGAGGAAGACCGGTTGA
CCGGTTAGTAATGAGTTTAAACGGGGGAGGCTAACTGAAACACGGAAGGAGACAATACCGGAAGGAACCC
GCGCTATGACGGCAATAAAAAGACAGAATAAAACGCACGGGTGTTGGGTCGTTTGTTCATAAACGCGGGG
TTCGGTCCCAGGGCTGGCACTCTGTCGATACCCCACCGAGACCCCATTGGGGCCAATACGCCCGCGTTTC
TTCCTTTTCCCCACCCCACCCCCCAAGTTCGGGTGAAGGCCCAGGGCTCGCAGCCAACGTCGGGGCGGCA
GGCCCTGCCATAGCAGATCTGCGAAATCGGATCCAGCTGAATCTAAGTGGATCTGCGATCGCTCCGGTGC
CCGTCAGTGGGCAGAGCGCACATCGCCCACAGTCCCCGAGAAGTTGGGGGGAGGGGTCGGCAATTGAACG
GGTGCCTAGAGAAGGTGGCGCGGGGTAAACTGGGAAAGTGATGTCGTGTACTGGCTCCGCCTTTTTCCCG
AGGGTGGGGGAGAACCGTATATAAGTGCAGTAGTCGCCGTGAACGTTCTTTTTCGCAACGGGTTTGCCGC
CAGAACACAGCTGAAGCTTCGAGGGGCTCGCATCTCTCCTTCACGCGCCCGCCGCCCTACCTGAGGCCGC
CATCCACGCCGGTTGAGTCGCGTTCTGCCGCCTCCCGCCTGTGGTGCCTCCTGAACTGCGTCCGCCGTCT
AGGTAAGTTTAAAGCTCAGGTCGAGACCGGGCCTTTGTCCGGCGCTCCCTTGGAGCCTACCTAGACTCAG
CCGGCTCTCCACGCTTTGCCTGACCCTGCTTGCTCAACTCTACGTCTTTGTTTCGTTTTCTGTTCTGCGC
CGTTACAGATCTAAGCTGTGACCGGCGCCTACTCTAGAGCCGCCATGTCTAGACTGGACAAGAGCAAAGT
CATAAACTCTGCTCTGGAATTACTCAATGGAGTCGGTATCGAAGGCCTGACGACAAGGAAACTCGCTCAA
AAGCTGGGAGTTGAGCAGCCTACCCTGTACTGGCACGTGAAGAACAAGCGGGCCCTGCTCGATGCCCTGC
CAATCGAGATGCTGGACAGGCATCATACCCACTCCTGCCCCCTGGAAGGCGAGTCATGGCAAGACTTTCT
GCGGAACAACGCCAAGTCATACCGCTGTGCTCTCCTCTCACATCGCGACGGGGCTAAAGTGCATCTCGGC
ACCCGCCCAACAGAGAAACAGTACGAAACCCTGGAAAATCAGCTCGCGTTCCTGTGTCAGCAAGGCTTCT
CCCTGGAGAACGCACTGTACGCTCTGTCCGCCGTGGGCCACTTTACACTGGGCTGCGTATTGGAGGAACA
GGAGCATCAAGTAGCAAAAGAGGAAAGAGAGACACCTACCACCGATTCTATGCCCCCACTTCTGAAACAA
GCAATTGAGCTGTTCGACCGGCAGGGAGCCGAACCTGCCTTCCTTTTCGGCCTGGAACTAATCATATGTG
GCCTGGAGAAACAGCTAAAGTGCGAAAGCGGCGGGCCGACCGACGCCCTTGACGATTTTGACTTAGACAT
GCTCCCAGCCGATGCCCTTGACGACTTTGACCTTGATATGCTGCCTGCTGACGCTCTTGACGATTTTGAC
CTTGACATGCTCCCCGGGGAGGGCAGAGGAAGTCTTCTAACATGCGGTGACGTGGAGGAGAATCCCGGCC
CTATGACCGAGTACAAGCCCACGGTGCGCCTCGCCACCCGCGACGACGTCCCCAGGGCCGTACGCACCCT
CGCCGCCGCGTTCGCCGACTACCCCGCCACGCGCCACACCGTCGATCCGGACCGCCACATCGAGCGGGTC
ACCGAGCTGCAAGAACTCTTCCTCACGCGCGTCGGGCTCGACATCGGCAAGGTGTGGGTCGCGGACGACG
GCGCCGCGGTGGCGGTCTGGACCACGCCGGAGAGCGTCGAAGCGGGGGCGGTGTTCGCCGAGATCGGCCC
GCGCATGGCCGAGTTGAGCGGTTCCCGGCTGGCCGCGCAGCAACAGATGGAAGGCCTCCTGGCGCCGCAC
CGGCCCAAGGAGCCCGCGTGGTTCCTGGCCACCGTCGGCGTCTCGCCCGACCACCAGGGCAAGGGTCTGG
GCAGCGCCGTCGTGCTCCCCGGAGTGGAGGCGGCCGAGCGCGCCGGGGTGCCCGCCTTCCTGGAGACCTC
CGCGCCCCGCAACCTCCCCTTCTACGAGCGGCTCGGCTTCACCGTCACCGCCGACGTCGAGGTGCCCGAA
GGACCGCGCACCTGGTGCATGACCCGCAAGCCCGGTGCCTGAAATCAACCTCTGGATTACAAAATTTGTG
GGTAAACTTGTTTATTGCAGCTTATAATGGTTACAAATAAAGCAATAGCATCACAAATTTCACAAATAAA
GCATTTTTTTCACTGCATTCTAGTTGTGGTTTGTCCAAACTCATCAATGTATCTTATCATGTCTGGAATT
GACTCAAATGATGTCAATTAGTCTATCAGAAGCTCATCTGGTCTCCCTTCCGGGGGACAAGACATCCCTG
TTTAATATTTAAACAGCAGTGTTCCCAAACTGGGTTCTTATATCCCTTGCTCTGGTCAACCAGGTTGCAG
GGTTTCCTGTCCTCACAGGAACGAAGTCCCTAAAGAAACAGTGGCAGCCAGGTTTAGCCCCGGAATTGAC
TGGATTCCTTTTTTAGGGCCCATTGGTATGGCTTTTTCCCCGTATCCCCCCAGGTGTCTGCAGGCTCAAA
GAGCAGCGAGAAGCGTTCAGAGGAAAGCGATCCCGTGCCACCTTCCCCGTGCCCGGGCTGTCCCCGCACG
CTGCCGGCTCGGGGATGCGGGGGGAGCGCCGGACCGGAGCGGAGCCCCGGGCGGCTCGCTGCTGCCCCCT
AGCGGGGGAGGGACGTAATTACATCCCTGGGGGCTTTGGGGGGGGGCTGTCCCTGATATCTATAACAAGA
AAATATATATATAATAAGTTATCACGTAAGTAGAACATGAAATAACAATATAATTATCGTATGAGTTAAA
TCTTAAAAGTCACGTAAAAGATAATCATGCGTCATTTTGACTCACGCGGTCGTTATAGTTCAAAATCAGT
GACACTTACCGCATTGACAAGCACGCCTCACGGGAGCTCCAAGCGGCGACTGAGATGTCCTAAATGCACA
GCGACGGATTCGCGCTATTTAGAAAGAGAGAGCAATATTTCAAGAATGCATGCGTCAATTTTACGCAGAC
TATCTTTCTAGGGTTAATCTAGCTGCATCAGGATCATATCGTCGGGTCTTTTTTCCGGCTCAGTCATCGC
CCAAGCTGGCGCTATCTGGGCATCGGGGAGGAAGAAGCCCGTGCCTTTTCCCGCGAGGTTGAAGCGGCAT
GGAAAGAGTTTGCCGAGGATGACTGCTGCTGCATTGACGTTGAGCGAAAACGCACGTTTACCATGATGAT
TCGGGAAGGTGTGGCCATGCACGCCTTTAACGGTGAACTGTTCGTTCAGGCCACCTGGGATACCAGTTCG
TCGCGGCTTTTCCGGACACAGTTCCGGATGGTCAGCCCGAAGCGCATCAGCAACCCGAACAATACCGGCG
ACAGCCGGAACTGCCGTGCCGGTGTGCAGATTAATGACAGCGGTGCGGCGCTGGGATATTACGTCAGCGA
GGACGGGTATCCTGGCTGGATGCCGCAGAAATGGACATGGATACCCCGTGAGTTACCCGGCGGGCGCGCT
TGGCGTAATCATGGTCATAGCTGTTTCCTGTGTGAAATTGTTATCCGCTCACAATTCCACACAACATACG
AGCCGGAAGCATAAAGTGTAAAGCCTGGGGTGCCTAATGAGTGAGCTAACTCACATTAATTGCGTTGCGC
TCACTGCCCGCTTTCCAGTCGGGAAACCTGTCGTGCCAGCTGCATTAATGAATCGGCCAACGCGCGGGGA
GAGGCGGTTTGCGTATTGGGCGCTCTTCCGCTTCCTCGCTCACTGACTCGCTGCGCTCGGTCGTTCGGCT
GCGGCGAGCGGTATCAGCTCACTCAAAGGCGGTAATACGGTTATCCACAGAATCAGGGGATAACGCAGGA
AAGAACATGTGAGCAAAAGGCCAGCAAAAGGCCAGGAACCGTAAAAAGGCCGCGTTGCTGGCGTTTTTCC
ATAGGCTCCGCCCCCCTGACGAGCATCACAAAAATCGACGCTCAAGTCAGAGGTGGCGAAACCCGACAGG
ACTATAAAGATACCAGGCGTTTCCCCCTGGAAGCTCCCTCGTGCGCTCTCCTGTTCCGACCCTGCCGCTT
ACCGGATACCTGTCCGCCTTTCTCCCTTCGGGAAGCGTGGCGCTTTCTCATAGCTCACGCTGTAGGTATC
TCAGTTCGGTGTAGGTCGTTCGCTCCAAGCTGGGCTGTGTGCACGAACCCCCCGTTCAGCCCGACCGCTG
CGCCTTATCCGGTAACTATCGTCTTGAGTCCAACCCGGTAAGACACGACTTATCGCCACTGGCAGCAGCC
ACTGGTAACAGGATTAGCAGAGCGAGGTATGTAGGCGGTGCTACAGAGTTCTTGAAGTGGTGGCCTAACT
ACGGCTACACTAGAAGAACAGTATTTGGTATCTGCGCTCTGCTGAAGCCAGTTACCTTCGGAAAAAGAGT
TGGTAGCTCTTGATCCGGCAAACAAACCACCGCTGGTAGCGGTGGTTTTTTTGTTTGCAAGCAGCAGATT
ACGCGCAGAAAAAAAGGATCTCAAGAAGATCCTTTGATCTTTTCTACGGGGTCTGACGCTCAGTGGAACG
AAAACTCACGTTAAGGGATTTTGGTCATGAGATTATCAAAAAGGATCTTCACCTAGATCCTTTTAAATTA
AAAATGAAGTTTTAAATCAATCTAAAGTATATATGAGTAAACTTGGTCTGACAGTTACCAATGCTTAATC
AGTGAGGCACCTATCTCAGCGATCTGTCTATTTCGTTCATCCATAGTTGCCTGACTCCCCGTCGTGTAGA
TAACTACGATACGGGAGGGCTTACCATCTGGCCCCAGTGCTGCAATGATACCGCGAGACCCACGCTCACC
GGCTCCAGATTTATCAGCAATAAACCAGCCAGCCGGAAGGGCCGAGCGCAGAAGTGGTCCTGCAACTTTA
TCCGCCTCCATCCAGTCTATTAATTGTTGCCGGGAAGCTAGAGTAAGTAGTTCGCCAGTTAATAGTTTGC
GCAACGTTGTTGCCATTGCTACAGGCATCGTGGTGTCACGCTCGTCGTTTGGTATGGCTTCATTCAGCTC
CGGTTCCCAACGATCAAGGCGAGTTACATGATCCCCCATGTTGTGCAAAAAAGCGGTTAGCTCCTTCGGT
CCTCCGATCGTTGTCAGAAGTAAGTTGGCCGCAGTGTTATCACTCATGGTTATGGCAGCACTGCATAATT
CTCTTACTGTCATGCCATCCGTAAGATGCTTTTCTGTGACTGGTGAGTACTCAACCAAGTCATTCTGAGA
ATAGTGTATGCGGCGACCGAGTTGCTCTTGCCCGGCGTCAATACGGGATAATACCGCGCCACATAGCAGA
ACTTTAAAAGTGCTCATCATTGGAAAACGTTCTTCGGGGCGAAAACTCTCAAGGATCTTACCGCTGTTGA
GATCCAGTTCGATGTAACCCACTCGTGCACCCAACTGATCTTCAGCATCTTTTACTTTCACCAGCGTTTC
TGGGTGAGCAAAAACAGGAAGGCAAAATGCCGCAAAAAAGGGAATAAGGGCGACACGGAAATGTTGAATA
CTCATACTCTTCCTTTTTCAATATTATTGAAGCATTTATCAGGGTTATTGTCTCATGAGCGGATACATAT
TTGAATGTATTTAGAAAAATAAACAAATAGGGGTTCCGCGCACATTTCCCCGAAAAGTGCCACCTAAATT
GTAAGCGTTAATATTTTGTTAAAATTCGCGTTAAATTTTTGTTAAATCAGCTCATTTTTTAACCAATAGG
CCGAAATCGGCAAAATCCCTTATAAATCAAAAGAATAGACCGAGATAGGGT
[37 nt withheld, positions 8592-8628]
AAAGAACGTGGACTCCAACGTCAAAGG
[49 nt withheld, positions 8656-8704]
T
[91 nt withheld, positions 8706-8796]
G
[124 nt withheld, positions 8798-8921]
CCCATTCGCCATTCAGGCTGCGCAACTGTTGGGAAGGGCGATCGGTGCGGGCCTCTTCGCTATTACGCCA
GCTGGCGAAAGGGGGATGTGCTGCAAGGCGATTAAGTTGGGTAACGCCAGGGTTTTCCCAGTCACGACGT
T
Features (pLannotate 1.2.2; 24 found; start..end, strand, type, name):
     21..140     +  CDS            B (fragment): PORTL_LAMBD - Experimental evidence at protein level: Swiss-Prot protein existence level 1. Forms the portal vertex of the capsid (PubMed:6228056, PubMed:6232391). This portal plays critical roles in head assembly, genome packaging, neck/tail attachment, and genome ejection (Probable). The portal protein multimerizes as a single ring-shaped homododecamer arranged around a central channel (PubMed:6232391). Binds to the terminase subunits to form the packaging machine (PubMed:7799432). From Escherichia phage lambda (Bacteriophage lambda).
    658..1036    +  promoter       TRE3G promoter: 3rd-generation Tet-responsive promoter that can be activated by binding of Tet-On® 3G
   1055..1819    +  CDS            HOXD4: HXD4_HUMAN - Also known as HOX4B. Experimental evidence at protein level: Swiss-Prot protein existence level 1. Sequence-specific transcription factor which is part of a developmental regulatory system that provides cells with specific positional identities on the anterior-posterior axis. From Homo sapiens (Human).
   1826..2539    +  CDS            EGFP: EGFP is a basic (constitutively fluorescent) green fluorescent protein published in 1996, derived from Aequorea victoria. It is reported to be a rapidly-maturing weak dimer with moderate acid sensitivity.
   2670..2718    +  polyA_signal   HSV TK poly(A) signal: herpes simplex virus thymidine kinase polyadenylation signal (Cole and Stacy, 1985)
   2809..2825    -  polyA_signal   bGH poly(A) signal (fragment): bovine growth hormone polyadenylation signal
   2949..3160    +  promoter       EF-1α core promoter: core promoter for human elongation factor EF-1α
   3173..3441    +  LTR            5' LTR (truncated): truncated 5' long terminal repeat (LTR) from human T-cell leukemia virus (HTLV) type 1
   3475..4172    +  CDS            rtTA3 (fragment): reverse tetracycline transactivator 3 activates expression from Tet-responsive promoters in the presence of doxycycline
   4102..4212    +  CDS            VP48: 3 tandem repeats of the minimal activation domain of herpes simplex virus VP16 (Cheng et al., 2013)
   4273..4872    +  CDS            PuroR: puromycin N-acetyltransferase; pac from Streptomyces alboniger; confers resistance to puromycin
   4873..4900    +  misc_feature   WPRE (fragment): woodchuck hepatitis virus posttranscriptional regulatory element
   4905..5026    +  polyA_signal   SV40 poly(A) signal: SV40 polyadenylation signal
   5044..5136    +  ncRNA          G-CSF SLDE: Accession: RF00183 - G-CSF factor stem-loop destabilising element (SLDE)
   5833..6300    +  CDS            B (fragment): PORTL_LAMBD - Experimental evidence at protein level: Swiss-Prot protein existence level 1. Forms the portal vertex of the capsid (PubMed:6228056, PubMed:6232391). This portal plays critical roles in head assembly, genome packaging, neck/tail attachment, and genome ejection (Probable). The portal protein multimerizes as a single ring-shaped homododecamer arranged around a central channel (PubMed:6232391). Binds to the terminase subunits to form the packaging machine (PubMed:7799432). From Escherichia phage lambda (Bacteriophage lambda).
   6338..6354    -  protein_bind   lac operator: The lac repressor binds to the lac operator to inhibit transcription in E. coli. This inhibition can be relieved by adding lactose or isopropyl-β-D-thiogalactopyranoside (IPTG). lac repressor encoded by lacI
   6362..6392    -  promoter       lac promoter: promoter for the E. coli lac operon
   6407..6428    -  protein_bind   CAP binding site: CAP binding activates transcription in the presence of cAMP. E. coli catabolite activator protein
   6441..6533    -  CDS            lacI (fragment): lac repressor; lacI; The lac repressor binds to the lac operator to inhibit transcription in E. coli. This inhibition can be relieved by adding lactose or isopropyl-β-D-thiogalactopyranoside (IPTG).
   6716..7304    -  rep_origin     ori: high-copy-number ColE1/pMB1/pBR322/pUC origin of replication
   7475..8335    -  CDS            AmpR: β-lactamase; bla; confers resistance to ampicillin, carbenicillin, and related antibiotics
   8336..8440    -  promoter       AmpR promoter: bla
   8493..8921    -  rep_origin     f1 ori (sequence partly withheld): f1 bacteriophage origin of replication; arrow indicates direction of (+) strand synthesis
   8926..19      -  CDS            lacZα (fragment) (across the origin): LacZα fragment of β-galactosidase; lacZ fragment
