[The description below was written by a language model from this plasmid's Addgene catalogue record and pLannotate feature annotations shown in this document.]
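Description:
pPB-TetON-mEGFP-HOXD4_AroPLUS is a mammalian expression plasmid built on the PB-TetON backbone, intended for genomic integration of a doxycycline-inducible, mEGFP-tagged variant of the human homeobox transcription factor HOXD4. The "PB" in the name suggests a piggyBac transposon vector. However, the automated annotation of the 9,062 nt sequence does not call any transposon inverted repeats, so the integration mechanism is not confirmed by the feature table. In bacteria the plasmid is maintained at high copy through a ColE1/pUC-type origin and selected with ampicillin (AmpR). An f1 origin and remnants of a lacZα/lac promoter cloning region are also present. Two short matches to the phage lambda portal protein probably reflect stuffer or backbone sequence rather than functional genes.

The payload is an all-in-one Tet-On arrangement. A TRE3G promoter drives the HOXD4–EGFP fusion, followed by an HSV TK polyadenylation signal. The catalogue lists mEGFP as N-terminal on the insert, but the feature table places the HOXD4 coding sequence upstream of the EGFP coding sequence, so the two sources disagree on tag orientation. Downstream, an EF-1α core promoter combined with an HTLV-1 5′ LTR fragment expresses a reverse tetracycline transactivator (annotated as rtTA3 with VP16-derived activation repeats), followed by a puromycin resistance gene. This unit ends in an SV40 poly(A) signal. How the transactivator and PuroR are linked is not annotated. Puromycin can therefore select stably integrated cells, and doxycycline switches on the fusion protein.

The record does not define the "AroPLUS" mutations. The name and the associated study on an activity-specificity trade-off in human transcription factors suggest an engineered variant made for comparison with other HOXD4 forms.
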