Addgene plasmid #215628: pPB-TetON-mEGFP-HOXD4_AroPLUS
Purpose: For integration of HOXD4 AroPLUS mEGFP
Depositing lab: Denes Hnisz. Depositing organization: Max Planck Institute for Molecular Genetics. Publication: An activity-specificity trade-off encoded in human transcription factors. Naderi J, Magalhaes AP, Kibar G, Stik G, Zhang Y, Mackowiak SD, Wieler HM, Rossi F, Buschow R, Christou-Kent M, Alcoverro-Bertran M, Graf T, Vingron M, Hnisz D. Nat Cell Biol. 2024 Aug;26(8):1309-1321. doi: 10.1038/s41556-024-01411-0. Epub 2024 Jul 5. PubMed 38969762.
Backbone
  Vector backbone: PB-TetON
  Vector type: Mammalian Expression
Growth in bacteria
  Bacterial resistance: Ampicillin, 100 μg/mL
  Growth temperature: 37°C
  Growth strain: DH5alpha
  Copy number: High Copy
Gene/Insert
  Gene/Insert name: HOXD4 AroPLUS
  Species: H. sapiens (human)
  Entrez Gene: HOXD4 (a.k.a. HHO.C13, HOX-5.1, HOX4, HOX4B, Hox-4.2)
  Tag / fusion protein: mEGFP (N terminal on insert)
  Cloning method: Gibson Cloning
Terms and licenses: Academic/Nonprofit Terms; Industry Terms: Not Available to Industry
How to cite: pPB-TetON-mEGFP-HOXD4_AroPLUS was a gift from Denes Hnisz (Addgene plasmid # 215628 ; http://n2t.net/addgene:215628 ; RRID:Addgene_215628)
